>Addgene plasmid #133524 | pY71-tet.I.2 | addgene full sequence | sequence record 267088 | Addgene NGS Result
GCTACTAATACGACTCACTATAGGGCTCCCTATCAGTGATAGAGATTACCTCTTCAGAGGTCACTGACCT
GACAAGCTGTCACCGGATGTGCTTTCCGGTCTGATGAGTCCGTGAGGACGAAACAGCCTCTACAAATAAT
TTTGTTTAATCTAGAGAAAGAGGAGAAATACTAGATGGAGAATTTATACTTCCAGAGTAGCAAAGGTGAA
GAACTGTTTACCGGCGTTGTGCCGATTCTGGTGGAACTGGATGGCGATGTGAACGGTCACAAATTCAGCG
TGCGTGGTGAAGGTGAAGGCGATGCCACGATTGGCAAACTGACGCTGAAATTTATCTGCACCACCGGCAA
ACTGCCGGTGCCGTGGCCGACGCTGGTGACCACCCTGACCTATGGCGTTCAGTGTTTTAGTCGCTATCCG
GATCACATGAAACGTCACGATTTCTTTAAATCTGCAATGCCGGAAGGCTATGTGCAGGAACGTACGATTA
GCTTTAAAGATGATGGCAAATATAAAACGCGCGCCGTTGTGAAATTTGAAGGCGATACCCTGGTGAACCG
CATTGAACTGAAAGGCACGGATTTTAAAGAAGATGGCAATATCCTGGGCCATAAACTGGAATACAACTTT
AATAGCCATAATGTTTATATTACGGCGGATAAACAGAAAAATGGCATCAAAGCGAATTTTACCGTTCGCC
ATAACGTTGAAGATGGCAGTGTGCAGCTGGCAGATCATTATCAGCAGAATACCCCGATTGGTGATGGTCC
GGTGCTGCTGCCGGATAATCATTATCTGAGCACGCAGACCGTTCTGTCTAAAGATCCGAACGAAAAACGG
GACCACATGGTTCTGCACGAATATGTGAATGCGGCAGGTATTACGTGGAGCCATCCGCAGTTCGAAAAAT
AATAAACAATAACTGAATAGGGATCCCGACTGGCGAGAGCCAGGTAACGAATGGATCCTTCAGCCAAAAA
ACTTAAGACCGCCGGTCTTGTCCACTACCTTGCAGTAATGCGGTGGACAGGATCGGCGGTTTTCTTTTCT
CTTCTCAAGCTGAAAGCCAATTCTGATTAGAAAAACTCATCGAGCATCAAATGAAACTGCAATTTATTCA
TATCAGGATTATCAATACCATATTTTTGAAAAAGCCGTTTCTGTAATGAAGGAGAAAACTCACCGAGGCA
GTTCCATAGGATGGCAAGATCCTGGTATCGGTCTGCGATTCCGACTCGTCCAACATCAATACAACCTATT
AATTTCCCCTCGTCAAAAATAAGGTTATCAAGTGAGAAATCACCATGAGTGACGACTGAATCCGGTGAGA
ATGGCAAAAGCTTATGCATTTCTTTCCAGACTTGTTCAACAGGCCAGCCATTACGCTCGTCATCAAAATC
ACTCGCATCAACCAAACCGTTATTCATTCGTGATTGCGCCTGAGCGAGACGAAATACGCGATCGCTGTTA
AAAGGACAATTACAAACAGGAATCGAATGCAACCGGCGCAGGAACACTGCCAGCGCATCAACAATATTTT
CACCTGAATCAGGATATTCTTCTAATACCTGGAATGCTGTTTTCCCGGGGATCGCAGTGGTGAGTAACCA
TGCATCATCAGGAGTACGGATAAAATGCTTGATGGTCGGAAGAGGCATAAATTCCGTCAGCCAGTTTAGT
CTGACCATCTCATCTGTAACATCATTGGCAACGCTACCTTTGCCATGTTTCAGAAACAACTCTGGCGCAT
CGGGCTTCCCATACAATCGATAGATTGTCGCACCTGATTGCCCGACATTATCGCGAGCCCATTTATACCC
ATATAAATCAGCATCCATGTTGGAATTTAATCGCGGCTTCGAGCAAGACGTTTCCCGTTGAATATGGCTC
ATAACACCCCTTGTATTACTGTTTATGTAAGCAGACAGTTTTATTGTTCATGATGATATATTTTTATCTT
GTGCAATGTAACATCAGAGATTTTGAGACACAACGTGAGATCAAAGGATCTTCTTGAGATCCTTTTTTTC
TGCGCGTAATCTGCTGCTTGCAAACAAAAAAACCACCGCTACCAGCGGTGGTTTGTTTGCCGGATCAAGA
GCTACCAACTCTTTTTCCGAAGGTAACTGGCTTCAGCAGAGCGCAGATACCAAATACTGTTCTTCTAGTG
TAGCCGTAGTTAGGCCACCACTTCAAGAACTCTGTAGCACCGCCTACATACCTCGCTCTGCTAATCCTGT
TACCAGTGGCTGCTGCCAGTGGCGATAAGTCGTGTCTTACCGGGTTGGACTCAAGACGATAGTTACCGGA
TAAGGCGCAGCGGTCGGGCTGAACGGGGGGTTCGTGCACACAGCCCAGCTTGGAGCGAACGACCTACACC
GAACTGAGATACCTACAGCGTGAGCTATGAGAAAGCGCCACGCTTCCCGAAGGGAGAAAGGCGGACAGGT
ATCCGGTAAGCGGCAGGGTCGGAACAGGAGAGCGCACGAGGGAGCTTCCAGGGGGAAACGCCTGGTATCT
TTATAGTCCTGTCGGGTTTCGCCACCTCTGACTTGAGCGTCGATTTTTGTGATGCTCGTCAGGGGGGCGG
AGCCTATGGAAAAACGCCAGATCTCGATCCCGCG
Features (pLannotate 1.2.2; 7 found; start..end, strand, type, name):
      6..24      +  promoter       T7 promoter: promoter for bacteriophage T7 RNA polymerase
     27..47      +  promoter       PLtetO-1 promoter (fragment): modified phage lambda PL promoter with tet operator sites (Lutz and Bujard, 1997)
     77..126     +  misc_RNA       sTRSV HHRz: hammerhead ribozyme from the tobacco ringspot virus satellite RNA (Khvorova et al., 2003)
    199..882     +  CDS            Trp-less GFP: Trp-less GFP is a fluorescent protein published in 2012, derived from Aequorea victoria.
    886..908     +  CDS            Strep-Tag II (fragment): peptide that binds Strep-Tactin®, an engineered form of streptavidin
   1077..1892    -  CDS            KanR: aminoglycoside phosphotransferase; aph(3')-Ia; confers resistance to kanamycin in bacteria or G418 (Geneticin®) in eukaryotes
   2014..2602    +  rep_origin     ori: high-copy-number ColE1/pMB1/pBR322/pUC origin of replication
