[The description below was written by a language model from this plasmid's Addgene catalogue record and pLannotate feature annotations shown in this document.]
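Description:
pY71-tet.I.2 is a small (about 2.6 kb) bacterial expression plasmid built on the minimal pY71 backbone, carrying a synthetic superfolder GFP (sfGFP) reporter under a T7 promoter that has been modified with a tet operator. It is propagated in standard E. coli cloning strains through a ColE1/pUC-type origin of replication and selected with kanamycin via an aph(3')-Ia resistance gene, which is oriented opposite to the reporter. The repository lists the copy number as unknown, although the annotated origin belongs to the high-copy family.

The regulatory region consists of the T7 RNA polymerase promoter followed almost immediately by a short segment that the automated annotation labels as a PLtetO-1 fragment. This corresponds to the tetO sequence, which the record places 5 bp downstream of the promoter start site, so that bound TetR can interfere with T7 RNA polymerase transcription. Downstream, the feature table also identifies a hammerhead ribozyme from the tobacco ringspot virus satellite RNA, a self-cleaving element commonly used to insulate the coding region from variable 5' leader sequence. The fluorescent protein coding sequence follows; the annotation tool matched it to a Trp-less GFP variant, whereas the catalogue describes it as wild-type sfGFP. It is followed by a C-terminal Strep-tag II for affinity capture. The catalogue additionally lists an N-terminal TEV site, which the feature table does not annotate.

According to the associated publication, the construct belongs to work on characterizing engineered T7-based transcriptional regulation by cell-free protein synthesis. There, sfGFP fluorescence would serve to report how operator placement affects repression of T7-driven expression.
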