Addgene plasmid #133524: pY71-tet.I.2
Purpose: sfGFP driven by a T7 promoter with the tetO sequence 5 bp downstream from the promoter start site
Depositing lab: Richard Murray. Depositing organization: California Institute of Technology. Publication: A method for cost-effective and rapid characterization of engineered T7-Based transcription factors by cell-free protein synthesis reveals insights into the regulation of T7 Rna polymerase-driven expression. McManus JB, Lux MW, Murray RM, Emanuel PA. Arch Biochem Biophys. 2019 Jul 18. pii: S0003-9861(19)30288-7. doi: 10.1016/j.abb.2019.07.010. PubMed 31326518.
Backbone
  Vector backbone: PY71
  Backbone size w/o insert (bp): 1549
  Vector type: Bacterial Expression
Growth in bacteria
  Bacterial resistance: Kanamycin, 50 μg/mL
  Growth temperature: 37°C
  Growth strain: DH5alpha
  Copy number: Unknown
Gene/Insert
  Gene/Insert name: sfGFP (alt names: T7 promoter; tetO)
  Species: Synthetic
  Insert size (bp): 1071
  Mutation: WT
  Promoter: T7
  Tag / fusion protein: TEV site (N terminal on backbone); Strep tag (C terminal on backbone)
  Cloning method: Gibson Cloning
  Sequencing primers: 5′ TTGTGATGCTCGTCAGGG; 3′ CTGCCTCGGTGAGTTTTC
Terms and licenses: Academic/Nonprofit Terms; Industry Terms: Not Available to Industry
How to cite: pY71-tet.I.2 was a gift from Richard Murray (Addgene plasmid # 133524 ; http://n2t.net/addgene:133524 ; RRID:Addgene_133524)
